Addgene plasmid #120988: C76m
Purpose: MoClo golden gate assembly CD part for KanR (kanamycin resistance protein). Please see Supplemental Documents for annotated Genbank file.
Depositing lab: Richard Murray. Depositing organization: California Institute of Technology.
Backbone
  Vector backbone: DVA
  Backbone size w/o insert (bp): 2100
  Vector type: Synthetic Biology
Growth in bacteria
  Bacterial resistance: Ampicillin, 100 μg/mL
  Growth temperature: 37°C
  Growth strain: JM109
  Copy number: High Copy
Gene/Insert
  Gene/Insert name: KanR
  Species: Synthetic
  Insert size (bp): 824
  Cloning method: Gibson Cloning
  Sequencing primers: 5′ AAATAGGCGTATCACGAGGCA; 3′ TTACCGCCTTTGAGTGAGCTG
Terms and licenses: Academic/Nonprofit Terms; Industry Terms: Not Available to Industry
How to cite: C76m was a gift from Richard Murray (Addgene plasmid # 120988 ; http://n2t.net/addgene:120988 ; RRID:Addgene_120988)
