[The description below was written by a language model from this plasmid's Addgene catalogue record and pLannotate feature annotations shown in this document.]
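Description:
C76m is a level-0 part plasmid for MoClo Golden Gate assembly, built on the DVA synthetic-biology backbone (about 2.1 kb) and carrying a kanamycin resistance coding sequence as a "CD" position part. In MoClo schemes, the position letters refer to the flanking fusion overhangs released by Type IIS restriction digestion; a CD part occupies the slot normally used for a coding sequence, between a ribosome binding site part upstream and a terminator part downstream. The specific enzyme sites and overhangs are not listed in the feature table, which the record notes are documented in a separate annotated file.

The sequenced plasmid is roughly 2.9 kb. It is propagated in E. coli from a high-copy ColE1/pUC-type origin and selected with ampicillin through a β-lactamase gene driven by its native bla promoter. The insert, described as synthetic and about 824 bp, contains the KanR open reading frame encoding an aminoglycoside phosphotransferase, which confers kanamycin resistance in bacteria (and G418 resistance in eukaryotic contexts). It sits between BioBrick prefix and suffix sequences, with a putative bacterial transcription terminator just upstream of the prefix that helps insulate the part from backbone read-through. No promoter or ribosome binding site is annotated in front of KanR, consistent with a bare coding-sequence part not intended to be expressed from this plasmid; the plasmid's own selection is ampicillin.

The part was installed in the backbone by Gibson cloning. Its intended use is as a modular building block: combined with promoter, RBS and terminator parts in a one-pot Golden Gate reaction, it yields a complete kanamycin resistance transcription unit for use in engineered genetic circuits or as a selectable marker in larger assemblies.
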