Features (pLannotate 1.2.2; 7 found; start..end, strand, type, name):
     55..915     -  CDS            AmpR: β-lactamase; bla; confers resistance to ampicillin, carbenicillin, and related antibiotics
    916..1020    -  promoter       AmpR promoter: bla
   1110..1153    -  terminator     bacterial terminator: putative bacterial transcription terminator
   1156..1177    +  misc_feature   BioBrick prefix: BioBrick prefix for parts that do not start with "ATG"
   1196..2011    +  CDS            KanR: aminoglycoside phosphotransferase confers resistance to kanamycin in bacteria or G418 (Geneticin®) in eukaryotes
   2023..2043    +  misc_feature   BioBrick suffix: universal suffix for all parts
   2220..2808    -  rep_origin     ori: high-copy-number ColE1/pMB1/pBR322/pUC origin of replication
>Addgene plasmid #120988 | C76m | addgene full sequence | sequence record 236053 | Addgene NGS Result
AAAATGAAGTTTTAAATCAATCTAAAGTATATATGAGTAAACTTGGTCTGACAGTTACCAATGCTTAATC
AGTGAGGCACCTATCTCAGCGATCTGTCTATTTCGTTCATCCATAGTTGCCTGACTCCCCGTCGTGTAGA
TAACTACGATACGGGAGGGCTTACCATCTGGCCCCAGTGCTGCAATGATACCGCGCGACCCACGCTCACC
GGCTCCAGATTTATCAGCAATAAACCAGCCAGCCGGAAGGGCCGAGCGCAGAAGTGGTCCTGCAACTTTA
TCCGCCTCCATCCAGTCTATTAATTGTTGCCGGGAAGCTAGAGTAAGTAGTTCGCCAGTTAATAGTTTGC
GCAACGTTGTTGCCATTGCTACAGGCATCGTGGTGTCACGCTCGTCGTTTGGTATGGCTTCATTCAGCTC
CGGTTCCCAACGATCAAGGCGAGTTACATGATCCCCCATGTTGTGCAAAAAAGCGGTTAGCTCCTTCGGT
CCTCCGATCGTTGTCAGAAGTAAGTTGGCCGCAGTGTTATCACTCATGGTTATGGCAGCACTGCATAATT
CTCTTACTGTCATGCCATCCGTAAGATGCTTTTCTGTGACTGGTGAGTACTCAACCAAGTCATTCTGAGA
ATAGTGTATGCGGCGACCGAGTTGCTCTTGCCCGGCGTCAATACGGGATAATACCGCGCCACATAGCAGA
ACTTTAAAAGTGCTCATCATTGGAAAACGTTCTTCGGGGCGAAAACTCTCAAGGATCTTACCGCTGTTGA
GATCCAGTTCGATGTAACCCACTCGTGCACCCAACTGATCTTCAGCATCTTTTACTTTCACCAGCGTTTC
TGGGTGAGCAAAAACAGGAAGGCAAAATGCCGCAAAAAAGGGAATAAGGGCGACACGGAAATGTTGAATA
CTCATACTCTTCCTTTTTCAATATTATTGAAGCATTTATCAGGGTTATTGTCTCATGAGCGGATACATAT
TTGAATGTATTTAGAAAAATAAACAAATAGGGGTTCCGCGCACATTTCCCCGAAAAGTGCCACCTGACGT
CTAAGAAACCATTATTATCATGACATTAACCTATAAAAATAGGCGTATCACGAGGCAGAATTTCAGATAA
AAAAAATCCTTAGCTTTCGCTAAGGATGATTTCTGGAATTCGCGGCCGCTTCTAGAGACTAGTGGGTCTC
AAATGATGAGCCATATTCAACGGGAAACGTCTTGCTCCCGTCCGCGCTTAAACTCCAACATGGACGCTGA
TTTATATGGGTATAAATGGGCTCGCGATAATGTCGGGCAATCAGGTGCGACAATCTATCGCTTGTATGGG
AAGCCCGATGCGCCAGAGTTGTTTCTGAAACATGGCAAAGGTAGCGTTGCCAATGATGTTACAGATGAGA
TGGTCCGTCTCAACTGGCTGACGGAGTTTATGCCTCTCCCGACCATCAAGCATTTTATCCGTACTCCTGA
TGATGCGTGGTTACTCACCACCGCGATTCCTGGGAAAACAGCCTTCCAGGTATTAGAAGAATATCCTGAT
TCAGGTGAAAATATTGTTGATGCGCTGGCCGTGTTCCTGCGCCGGTTACATTCGATTCCTGTTTGTAATT
GTCCTTTTAACAGCGATCGTGTATTTCGTCTTGCTCAGGCGCAATCACGCATGAATAACGGTTTGGTTGA
TGCGAGTGATTTTGATGACGAGCGTAATGGCTGGCCTGTTGAACAAGTCTGGAAAGAAATGCACAAGCTC
TTGCCATTCTCACCGGATTCAGTCGTCACTCATGGTGATTTCTCACTTGATAACCTTATTTTTGACGAGG
GGAAATTAATAGGTTGTATTGATGTTGGACGGGTCGGAATCGCAGACCGTTACCAGGACCTTGCCATTCT
TTGGAACTGCCTCGGTGAGTTTTCTCCTTCATTACAGAAACGGCTTTTTCAAAAATATGGTATTGATAAT
CCTGATATGAATAAATTGCAGTTTCATTTGATGCTCGATGAGTTTTTCTAAAGGTAGAGACCTACTAGTA
GCGGCCGCTGCAGGCTTCCTCGCTCACTGACTCGCTGCGCTCGGTCGTTCGGCTGCGGCGAGCGGTATCA
GCTCACTCAAAGGCGGTAATACGGTTATCCACAGAATCAGGGGATAACGCAGGAAAGAACATGTGAGCAA
AAGGCCAGCAAAAGGCCAGGAACCGTAAAAAGGCCGCGTTGCTGGCGTTTTTCCACAGGCTCCGCCCCCC
TGACGAGCATCACAAAAATCGACGCTCAAGTCAGAGGTGGCGAAACCCGACAGGACTATAAAGATACCAG
GCGTTTCCCCCTGGAAGCTCCCTCGTGCGCTCTCCTGTTCCGACCCTGCCGCTTACCGGATACCTGTCCG
CCTTTCTCCCTTCGGGAAGCGTGGCGCTTTCTCATAGCTCACGCTGTAGGTATCTCAGTTCGGTGTAGGT
CGTTCGCTCCAAGCTGGGCTGTGTGCACGAACCCCCCGTTCAGCCCGACCGCTGCGCCTTATCCGGTAAC
TATCGTCTTGAGTCCAACCCGGTAAGACACGACTTATCGCCACTGGCAGCAGCCACTGGTAACAGGATTA
GCAGAGCGAGGTATGTAGGCGGTGCTACAGAGTTCTTGAAGTGGTGGCCTAACTACGGCTACACTAGAAG
AACAGTATTTGGTATCTGCGCTCTGCTGAAGCCAGTTACCTTCGGAAAAAGAGTTGGTAGCTCTTGATCC
GGCAAACAAACCACCGCTGGTAGCGGTGGTTTTTTTGTTTGCAAGCAGCAGATTACGCGCAGAAAAAAAG
GATCTCAAGAAGATCCTTTGATCTTTTCTACGGGGTCTGACGCTCAGTGGAACGAAAACTCACGTTAAGG
GATTTTGGTCATGAGATTATCAAAAAGGATCTTCACCTAGATCCTTTTAAATTA
