>Addgene plasmid #120988 | C76m | depositor partial sequence | sequence record 230030 | insert sequence
AATGATGAGCCATATTCAACGGGAAACGTCTTGCTCCCGTCCGCGCTTAAACTCCAACATGGACGCTGAT
TTATATGGGTATAAATGGGCTCGCGATAATGTCGGGCAATCAGGTGCGACAATCTATCGCTTGTATGGGA
AGCCCGATGCGCCAGAGTTGTTTCTGAAACATGGCAAAGGTAGCGTTGCCAATGATGTTACAGATGAGAT
GGTCCGTCTCAACTGGCTGACGGAGTTTATGCCTCTCCCGACCATCAAGCATTTTATCCGTACTCCTGAT
GATGCGTGGTTACTCACCACCGCGATTCCTGGGAAAACAGCCTTCCAGGTATTAGAAGAATATCCTGATT
CAGGTGAAAATATTGTTGATGCGCTGGCCGTGTTCCTGCGCCGGTTACATTCGATTCCTGTTTGTAATTG
TCCTTTTAACAGCGATCGTGTATTTCGTCTTGCTCAGGCGCAATCACGCATGAATAACGGTTTGGTTGAT
GCGAGTGATTTTGATGACGAGCGTAATGGCTGGCCTGTTGAACAAGTCTGGAAAGAAATGCACAAGCTCT
TGCCATTCTCACCGGATTCAGTCGTCACTCATGGTGATTTCTCACTTGATAACCTTATTTTTGACGAGGG
GAAATTAATAGGTTGTATTGATGTTGGACGGGTCGGAATCGCAGACCGTTACCAGGACCTTGCCATTCTT
TGGAACTGCCTCGGTGAGTTTTCTCCTTCATTACAGAAACGGCTTTTTCAAAAATATGGTATTGATAATC
CTGATATGAATAAATTGCAGTTTCATTTGATGCTCGATGAGTTTTTCTAAAGGT
